Addgene plasmid #57963: mOrange2-H3-23
Purpose: Localization: Nucleus/Histones, Excitation: 549, Emission: 565
Depositing lab: Michael Davidson. Depositing organization: Florida State University, Tallahassee.
Backbone
  Vector backbone: mOrange2
  Backbone size w/o insert (bp): 4750
  Vector type: Mammalian Expression
  Selectable markers: Neomycin (select with G418)
Growth in bacteria
  Bacterial resistance: Kanamycin, 50 μg/mL
  Growth temperature: 37°C
  Growth strain: DH5alpha
  Copy number: High Copy
Gene/Insert
  Gene/Insert name: H3 (alt names: Human Histone H3; NM_003537.3)
  Species: H. sapiens (human)
  Entrez Gene: H3C2 (a.k.a. H3/l, H3C1, H3C10, H3C11, H3C12, H3C3, H3C4, H3C6, H3C7, H3C8, H3FL, HIST1H3B)
  Promoter: CMV
  Tag / fusion protein: mOrange2
  Cloning method: Unknown
  Sequencing primers: 5′ CMV-F; 3′ SV40pA-R
Terms and licenses: Academic/Nonprofit Terms; Industry Terms: Not Available to Industry
Depositor comments: H. sapiens (human) Histone H3. Excitation = 549; Emission = 565
How to cite: mOrange2-H3-23 was a gift from Michael Davidson (Addgene plasmid # 57963 ; http://n2t.net/addgene:57963 ; RRID:Addgene_57963)
