[The description below was written by a language model from this plasmid's Addgene catalogue record.]
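Description:
mOrange2-H3-23 is a mammalian expression plasmid that produces human histone H3 (the H3C2/HIST1H3B gene product) fused to the orange fluorescent protein mOrange2. It is built on an mOrange2 fusion-vector backbone of about 4.75 kb without the insert. The plasmid is maintained at high copy number in E. coli under kanamycin selection. It also carries a neomycin resistance marker, so transfected mammalian cells can be selected with G418 and stable lines can be established. The fusion is driven by the CMV promoter, a strong constitutive viral promoter that is active in most commonly used mammalian cell lines. The listed 3′ sequencing primer indicates that an SV40 polyadenylation signal lies downstream of the coding region.

The construct serves as a fluorescent marker for the nucleus and chromatin. Histone H3 is a core nucleosome component, so the tagged protein is expected to be incorporated into chromatin and label it in living or fixed cells. This allows visualisation of nuclear morphology and of chromosome behaviour, for example during cell division. mOrange2 is recorded with an excitation maximum of 549 nm and an emission maximum of 565 nm, which makes the plasmid suited to multicolour imaging alongside green or far-red probes. The record does not state the orientation of the fusion (whether mOrange2 sits at the N- or C-terminus of H3), the linker between the two parts, or the cloning method. No feature table is provided, so elements such as the bacterial origin of replication are not documented here.
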