>Addgene plasmid #57963 | mOrange2-H3-23 | depositor partial sequence | sequence record 89111 | insert sequence
GACGTCAGATCCGCTAGCCGCCACC
[408 nt withheld, positions 26-433]
GATCTCGAGCTCAAGCTTCGAATTCTGCAGTCGACGGTACCGCGGGCCCGGGATCCACCGGTCGCCACCA
TGGTGAGCAAGGGCGAGGAGAATAACATGGCCATCATCAAGGAGTTCATGCGCTTCAAGGTGCGCATGGA
GGGCTCCGTGAACGGCCACGAGTTCGAGATCGAGGGCGAGGGCGAGGGCCGCCCCTACGAGGGCTTTCAG
ACCGCTAAGCTGAAGGTGACCAAGGGTGGCCCCCTGCCCTTCGCCTGGGACATCCTGTCCCCTCATTTCA
CCTACGGCTCCAAGGCCTACGTGAAGCACCCCGCCGACATCCCCGACTACTTCAAGCTGTCCTTCCCCGA
GGGCTTCAAGTGGGAGCGCGTGATGAACTACGAGGACGGCGGCGTGGTGACCGTGACCCAGGACTCCTCC
CTGCAGGACGGCGAGTTCATCTACAAGGTGAAGCTGCGCGGCACCAACTTCCCCTCCGACGGCCCCGTGA
TGCAGAAGAAGACCATGGGCTGGGAGGCCTCCTCCGAGCGGATGTACCCCGAGGACGGTGCCCTGAAGGG
CAAGATCAAGATGAGGCTGAAGCTGAAGGACGGCGGCCACTACACCTCCGAGGTCAAGACCACCTACAAG
GCCAAGAAGCCCGTGCAGCTGCCCGGCGCCTACATCGTCGACATCAAGTTGGACATCACCTCCCACAACG
AGGACTACACCATCGTGGAACAGTACGAACGCGCCGAGGGCCGCCACTCCACCGGCGGCATGGACGAGCT
GTACAAGTAAGCGGCCGCGACTCTAGATCATAATCAGCCATACCACATT
