>Addgene plasmid #57963 | mOrange2-H3-23 | addgene partial sequence | sequence record 110279 | Mombaerts mRFPup 5'-GTGGCCGTTCACGGAGCCCTCCATG-3'
NNACCANAACTCCTTGATGATGGCCATGTTATTCTCCTCGCCCTTGCTCACCATGGTGGCGACCGGTGGA
TCCCGGGCCCGCGGTACCGTCGACTGCAGAATTCGAAGCTTGAGCTCGAGATC
[408 nt withheld, positions 124-531]
GGTGGCGGCTAGCGGATCTGACGGTTCACTAAACCAGCTCTGCTTATATAGACCTCCCACCGTACACGCC
TACCGCCCATTTGCGTCAATGGGGCGGAGTTGTTACGACATTTTGGAAAGTCCCGTTGATTTTGGTGCCA
AAACAAACTCCCATTGACGTCAATGGGGTGGAGACTTGGAAATCCCCGTGAGTCAAACCGCTATCCACGC
CCATTGATGTACTGCCAAAACCGCATCACCATGGTAATAGCGATGACTAATACGTAGAT
